Addgene plasmid #162951: C514-E09: attB5r-RU5u-FLAG-nostop-attB1r
Purpose: Gateway attB5r/attB1r entry clone for generation of N-terminal FLAG-tagged fusion proteins
Depositing lab: Dominic Esposito. Depositing organization: National Cancer Institute (NCI). Publication: Combinatorial assembly of clone libraries using site-specific recombination. Wall VE, Garvey LA, Mehalko JL, Procter LV, Esposito D. Methods Mol Biol. 2014;1116:193-208. doi: 10.1007/978-1-62703-764-8_14. PubMed 24395366.
Backbone
  Vector backbone: pDonr235
  Vector type: Synthetic Biology
Growth in bacteria
  Bacterial resistance: Spectinomycin, 50 μg/mL
  Growth temperature: 37°C
  Growth strain: DH5alpha
  Copy number: High Copy
Gene/Insert
  Gene/Insert name: FLAG epitope tag with upstream HTLV RU5 5' UTR
  Species: Synthetic
  Cloning method: Gateway Cloning
Terms and licenses: Academic/Nonprofit Terms; Industry Terms: Not Available to Industry
How to cite: C514-E09: attB5r-RU5u-FLAG-nostop-attB1r was a gift from Dominic Esposito (Addgene plasmid # 162951 ; http://n2t.net/addgene:162951 ; RRID:Addgene_162951)
