[The description below was written by a language model from this plasmid's Addgene catalogue record and pLannotate feature annotations shown in this document.]
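Description:
C514-E09: attB5r-RU5u-FLAG-nostop-attB1r is a small (about 3 kb) Gateway entry clone built on the pDonr235 backbone and intended as a modular part for multisite, combinatorial assembly of expression constructs rather than for direct expression. It is maintained in E. coli at high copy through a ColE1/pUC-type origin and selected with spectinomycin, conferred by the aadA (SmR) aminoglycoside adenylyltransferase gene. Short annotated fragments of a class 1 integron Pc promoter and a gentamicin acetyltransferase gene just upstream of SmR are probably remnants of the cassette from which the marker was derived. rrnB T1 and T2 terminators flank the cloning region and backbone, insulating the insert from read-through transcription, and a T7 promoter and an MCS fragment lie adjacent to the recombination cassette.

The synthetic insert consists of the R-U5 region of the human T-cell leukemia virus type 1 long terminal repeat, annotated as a truncated 5' LTR, used here as a 5' untranslated leader, an element commonly included to improve expression in mammalian cells. It is followed by a FLAG epitope coding sequence, which the annotation tool matched as a short fragment of 3xFLAG, consistent with a single tag. The tag has no stop codon, so translation can continue across the downstream recombination site into a gene of interest. The cassette is bounded by attR5- and attR1-type sites, as annotated, corresponding to the reversed attB5r/attB1r orientation in the name. In an LR reaction this places the leader and tag between an upstream element, such as a promoter module, and a downstream ORF entry clone, giving N-terminally FLAG-tagged fusion proteins. No promoter for the cassette is present in this plasmid.
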