Features (pLannotate 1.2.2; 12 found; start..end, strand, type, name):
     54..97      +  terminator     rrnB T1 terminator: Escherichia coli rrnB; transcription terminator T1 from the E. coli rrnB gene
    185..306     -  protein_bind   attR5: mutant version of attR; recombination site for the Gateway® LR reaction LR Clonase™
    312..580     +  LTR            5' LTR (truncated): truncated 5' long terminal repeat (LTR) from human T-cell leukemia virus (HTLV) type 1
    596..613     +  CDS            3xFLAG (fragment): three tandem FLAG® epitope tags, followed by an enterokinase cleavage site
    617..741     +  protein_bind   attR1: mutant version of attR; recombination site for the Gateway® LR reaction LR Clonase™
    814..832     -  promoter       T7 promoter: promoter for bacteriophage T7 RNA polymerase
    902..924     +  misc_feature   MCS (fragment): pUC18/19 multiple cloning site
   1016..1039    +  promoter       Pc promoter (fragment): intI1 (promoter lies within the coding sequence); class 1 integron promoter
   1215..1271    +  CDS            GmR (fragment): gentamycin acetyltransferase; aacC1; confers resistance to gentamycin
   1278..2069    +  CDS            SmR: aminoglycoside adenylyltransferase (Murphy, 1985); aadA; confers resistance to spectinomycin and streptomycin
   2162..2750    +  rep_origin     ori: high-copy-number ColE1/pMB1/pBR322/pUC origin of replication
   2885..2912    -  terminator     rrnB T2 terminator: transcription terminator T2 from the E. coli rrnB gene
>Addgene plasmid #162951 | C514-E09: attB5r-RU5u-FLAG-nostop-attB1r | addgene full sequence | sequence record 330995 | Addgene NGS Result
CCGCTCCCGGCGGATTTGTCCTACTCAGGAGAGCGTTCACCGACAAACAACAGATAAAACGAAAGGCCCA
GTCTTCCGACTGAGCCTTTCGTTTTATTTGATGCCTGGCAGTTCCCTACTCTCGCGTTAACGCTACCATG
GAGCTCGAATTCTACAGTCACTAATACCATCTAAGTAGTTGATTCATAGTGACTGCATATGTTGTGTTTT
ACAGTATTATGTAGTCTGTTTTTTATGCAAAATCTAATTTAATATATTGATATTTATATCATTTTACGTT
TCTCGTTCAACTTTTGTATACAAAGTGGCGAGGGGCTCGCATCTCTCCTTCACGCGCCCGCCGCCCTACC
TGAGGCCGCCATCCACGCCGGTTGAGTCGCGTTCTGCCGCCTCCCGCCTGTGGTGCCTCCTGAACTGCGT
CCGCCGTCTAGGTAAGTTTAAAGCTCAGGTCGAGACCGGGCCTTTGTCCGGCGCTCCCTTGGAGCCTACC
TAGACTCAGCCGGCTCTCCACGCTTTGCCTGACCCTGCTTGCTCAACTCTACGTCTTTGTTTCGTTTTCT
GTTCTGCGCCGTTACAGATCACCATGGGCGATTATAAGGATGACGATGACAAGGGCACAACTTTGTACAA
AAAAGTTGAACGAGAAACGTAAAATGATATAAATATCAATATATTAAATTAGATTTTGCATAAAAAACAG
ACTACATAATACTGTAAAACACAACATATGCAGTCACTATGAACCAACTACTTAGATGGTATTAGTGACC
TGTAGAATTCGAGCTCTAGAGCTGCAGGGCGGCCGCGATATCCCCTATAGTGAGTCGTATTACATGGTCA
TAGCTGTTTCCTGGCAGCTCTGGCCCGTGTCTCAAAATCTCTGATGTTACATTGCACAAGATCGGTACCC
GGGGATCCTCTAGACCAGCCAGGACAGAAATGCCTCGACTTCGCTGCTACCCAAGGTTGCCGGGTGACGC
ACACCGTGGAAACGGATGAAGGCACGAACCCAGTGGACATAAGCCTGTTCGGTTCGTAAGCTGTAATGCA
AGTAGCGTATGCGCTCACGCAACTGGTCCAGAACCTTGACCGAACGCAGCGGTGGTAACGGCGCAGTGGC
GGTTTTCATGGCTTGTTATGACTGTTTTTTTGGGGTACAGTCTATGCCTCGGGCATCCAAGCAGCAAGCG
CGTTACGCCGTGGGTCGATGTTTGATGTTATGGAGCAGCAACGATGTTACGCAGCAGGGCAGTCGCCCTA
AAACAAAGTTAAACATTATGAGGGAAGCGGTGATCGCCGAAGTATCGACTCAACTATCAGAGGTAGTTGG
CGTCATCGAGCGCCATCTCGAACCGACGTTGCTGGCCGTACATTTGTACGGCTCCGCAGTGGATGGCGGC
CTGAAGCCACACAGTGATATTGATTTGCTGGTTACGGTGACCGTAAGGCTTGATGAAACAACGCGGCGAG
CTTTGATCAACGACCTTTTGGAAACTTCGGCTTCCCCTGGAGAGAGCGAGATTCTCCGCGCTGTAGAAGT
CACCATTGTTGTGCACGACGACATCATTCCGTGGCGTTATCCAGCTAAGCGCGAACTGCAATTTGGAGAA
TGGCAGCGCAATGACATTCTTGCAGGTATCTTCGAGCCAGCCACGATCGACATTGATCTGGCTATCTTGC
TGACAAAAGCAAGAGAACATAGCGTTGCCTTGGTAGGTCCAGCGGCGGAGGAACTCTTTGATCCGGTTCC
TGAACAGGATCTATTTGAGGCGCTAAATGAAACCTTAACGCTATGGAACTCGCCGCCCGACTGGGCTGGC
GATGAGCGAAATGTAGTGCTTACGTTGTCCCGCATTTGGTACAGCGCAGTAACCGGCAAAATCGCGCCGA
AGGATGTCGCTGCCGACTGGGCAATGGAGCGCCTGCCGGCCCAGTATCAGCCCGTCATACTTGAAGCTAG
ACAGGCTTATCTTGGACAAGAAGAAGATCGCTTGGCCTCGCGCGCAGATCAGTTGGAAGAATTTGTCCAC
TACGTGAAAGGCGAGATCACCAAGGTAGTCGGCAAATAACCCTCGAGCCACCCATGACCAAAATCCCTTA
ACGTGAGTTACGCGTCGTTCCACTGAGCGTCAGACCCCGTAGAAAAGATCAAAGGATCTTCTTGAGATCC
TTTTTTTCTGCGCGTAATCTGCTGCTTGCAAACAAAAAAACCACCGCTACCAGCGGTGGTTTGTTTGCCG
GATCAAGAGCTACCAACTCTTTTTCCGAAGGTAACTGGCTTCAGCAGAGCGCAGATACCAAATACTGTTC
TTCTAGTGTAGCCGTAGTTAGGCCACCACTTCAAGAACTCTGTAGCACCGCCTACATACCTCGCTCTGCT
AATCCTGTTACCAGTGGCTGCTGCCAGTGGCGATAAGTCGTGTCTTACCGGGTTGGACTCAAGACGATAG
TTACCGGATAAGGCGCAGCGGTCGGGCTGAACGGGGGGTTCGTGCACACAGCCCAGCTTGGAGCGAACGA
CCTACACCGAACTGAGATACCTACAGCGTGAGCTATGAGAAAGCGCCACGCTTCCCGAAGGGAGAAAGGC
GGACAGGTATCCGGTAAGCGGCAGGGTCGGAACAGGAGAGCGCACGAGGGAGCTTCCAGGGGGAAACGCC
TGGTATCTTTATAGTCCTGTCGGGTTTCGCCACCTCTGACTTGAGCGTCGATTTTTGTGATGCTCGTCAG
GGGGGCGGAGCCTATGGAAAAACGCCAGCAACGCGGCCTTTTTACGGTTCCTGGCCTTTTGCTGGCCTTT
TGCTCACATGTTCTTTCCTGCGTTATCCCCTGATTCTGTGGATAACCGTATTACCGCTAGCCAGGAAGAG
TTTGTAGAAACGCAAAAAGGCCATCCGTCAGGATGGCCTTCTGCTTAGTTTGATGCCTGGCAGTTTATGG
CGGGCGTCCTGCCCGCCACCCTCCGGGCCGTTGCTTCACAACGTTCAAAT
